Addgene plasmid #21276: Axin2-d2EGFP
Depositing lab: Frank Costantini. Depositing organization: Columbia University. Publication: Wnt/beta-catenin/Tcf signaling induces the transcription of Axin2, a negative regulator of the signaling pathway. Jho EH, Zhang T, Domon C, Joo CK, Freund JN, Costantini F. Mol Cell Biol. 2002 Feb . 22(4):1172-83. 10.1128/MCB.22.4.1172-1183.2002 PubMed 11809808.
Backbone
  Vector backbone: d2EGFP-1
  Backbone manufacturer: Clontech (discontinued)
  Backbone size w/o insert (bp): 4300
  Vector type: Mammalian Expression
  Selectable markers: Neomycin (select with G418)
Growth in bacteria
  Bacterial resistance: Kanamycin, 50 μg/mL
  Growth temperature: 37°C
  Growth strain: DH5alpha
  Copy number: Unknown
Gene/Insert
  Gene/Insert name: Axin2 promoter (alt name: Axin2)
  Species: M. musculus (mouse)
  Insert size (bp): 5600
  Entrez Gene: Axin2 (a.k.a. A, Axi1, Axil, Condu, Conductin)
  Tag / fusion protein: d2EGFP (C terminal on backbone)
  Cloning method: Restriction Enzyme; 5′ cloning site KpnI (not destroyed); 3′ cloning site HindIII / SmaI (destroyed during cloning)
  Sequencing primers: 5′ EGFP-N
Terms and licenses: Academic/Nonprofit Terms; Industry Terms: Not Available to Industry
Depositor comments: The 5.6-kb DNA fragment was excised from Axin2-Luciferase using KpnI and HindIII (the HindIII site was filled in with Klenow DNA polymerase) and cloned into the KpnI- and SmaI-digested pd2EGFP-1 vector.
How to cite: Axin2-d2EGFP was a gift from Frank Costantini (Addgene plasmid # 21276 ; http://n2t.net/addgene:21276 ; RRID:Addgene_21276)
