[The description below was written by a language model from this plasmid's Addgene catalogue record and pLannotate feature annotations shown in this document.]
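Description:
Axin2-d2EGFP is a mammalian transcriptional reporter plasmid in which a roughly 5.6 kb fragment of the mouse Axin2 promoter region drives destabilized EGFP. It is built on the promoterless Clontech pd2EGFP-1 backbone (about 4.3 kb). According to the depositor, the fragment was excised from an Axin2-luciferase construct with KpnI and a blunted HindIII end and ligated into the KpnI and SmaI sites upstream of the reporter, which destroyed the 3′ junction. The reporter, d2EGFP, is codon-optimized EGFP fused to residues 422–461 of mouse ornithine decarboxylase. This degradation domain shortens its half-life to about two hours, so fluorescence follows changes in promoter activity more closely than stable EGFP would. An SV40 polyadenylation signal terminates the transcript. Although the catalogue lists d2EGFP as a C-terminal tag, the insert is a promoter, so the arrangement is a promoter-reporter fusion rather than a protein fusion.

The plasmid replicates in E. coli from a high-copy ColE1/pUC-type origin and also carries an f1 origin for single-stranded DNA production. A single Tn5 NeoR/KanR gene sits behind tandem bacterial (bla) and SV40 early promoters and ends with an HSV TK poly(A) signal, giving kanamycin resistance in bacteria and G418 selection for stable mammalian lines. The associated publication identifies Axin2 as a transcriptional target of Wnt/β-catenin/Tcf signaling, so the construct serves as a live fluorescent readout of that pathway.

The annotated sequence record is 8,289 nt, noticeably shorter than the roughly 9.9 kb implied by the catalogue sizes. The promoter insert itself is not annotated and presumably occupies the unannotated stretches between the MCS remnant and d2EGFP.
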