Features (pLannotate 1.2.2; 12 found; start..end, strand, type, name):
   2216..3061    +  CDS            d2EGFP: EGFP destabilized by fusion to residues 422-461 of mouse ornithine decarboxylase, giving an in vivo half-life of ~2 hours mammalian codon-optimized
   3077..3160    +  CDS            large T antigen (fragment): large T antigen from SV40 (simian virus 40)
   3183..3304    +  polyA_signal   SV40 poly(A) signal: SV40 polyadenylation signal
   3338..3766    -  rep_origin     f1 ori (sequence partly withheld): f1 bacteriophage origin of replication; arrow indicates direction of (+) strand synthesis
   3793..3897    +  promoter       AmpR promoter: bla
   3899..4256    +  promoter       SV40 promoter: SV40 enhancer and early promoter
   4291..5085    +  CDS            NeoR/KanR: aminoglycoside phosphotransferase from Tn5; aph(3')-II (or nptII); confers resistance to neomycin, kanamycin, and G418 (Geneticin®)
   5106..5258    +  CDS            ble (fragment): BLE_KLEPN - Experimental evidence at protein level: Swiss-Prot protein existence level 1. Binding protein with a strong affinity to the bleomycin family of antibiotics. Binds to CL990; an antimitotic-antibiotic compound. From Klebsiella pneumoniae.
   5317..5364    +  polyA_signal   HSV TK poly(A) signal: herpes simplex virus thymidine kinase polyadenylation signal (Cole and Stacy, 1985)
   5455..5471    -  polyA_signal   bGH poly(A) signal (fragment): bovine growth hormone polyadenylation signal
   5693..6281    +  rep_origin     ori: high-copy-number ColE1/pMB1/pBR322/pUC origin of replication
   6405..6464    +  misc_feature   MCS (fragment): multiple cloning site
>Addgene plasmid #21276 | Axin2-d2EGFP | addgene full sequence | sequence record 354792 | Addgene NGS Result
CCCGGCGCAGACCTCGGGATCGTTGTTTTCCGTGCACCCCCTCCTCCGCCTCCGCGAGACTCCTCATGTT
CCCCACGCCCGGGCGGGCCCGGGGGGGCCCCGGGGCAGCCTCTGCGAGTCCAGCGGGGGACCCGGGCAGG
GGCTCTGCCCGCGGCGCCTGCGAGGTCTCCGCAAGGAGTGCGCCAGCGGATCAATGGTGAGTGCCGAGGC
CGCGGCGGTCCGGCGGCCGGCGCGCTTTGATGTGCGGGGCGGCGCTTTGAAGTTGGCAGGCCGGCTATTT
CGGGGCGCGCTCCGGGCCCGCGCGGAGGGGAAGCGGCGGGCTCGGCGCCCAGCGCTCCGGGGGGTTTGGC
CGGGCGGCCCTGCGCGCGGTGAGCTGGAGTCCCCTCCCCTGCGCGGGGTCCGGGGTGGCGGGGGGCCGGT
CAGGGAGACTTCTCCAAGTGGCGTTGGGGACGGAGGCGGAGACGGGCAGCTCGCCCTCGGGGGTCGAGTC
GCCGTGGGTGTGGATGAGTTGGGGTGTGCGTGTTCATGCGAGTGCTTTTGGAAGGTGGGATGAAAGGGTG
GCGGCGCCCCCCGCTTGCCCTCCCCGCCCTTCCACCGCCCCCTCCCACTTCTTTCCCCACTAGTCTCCCC
CTCCCATCCGCGGGTCCGCGCTTAGGTGCCGGGAGCGCTGGTGAAGGCTCAGTCTGAGGGTAGAACCGGC
CAGAGCCCAGGGCGCTCCCGTCCCCCCGTTCCTCCTTGCCGCCCCTTTTGCGGAGAGGCCGAGACTCCGC
GCGTCGCCATTTCTGGACTAGGCGGTTGCTTTCCGTGCCTTTTTCTGCGGGAACCTCTGCGAGGCTTGAC
ACCAGGGAGTTACCCCCATCCGGGCTCCGGGGTCTCCGGCCTCGCTCCTGGTGGACGGCATACCGGGACT
CTGGAGGCTTTCGTTTGCAGTTGGGCCGGGGAGGGACGGGACAGGAGGGGCTCAGAGGAGATGAGAGCCT
GGCGGCCTTCATCTTCCAGGTAACGGCGCCTCGCCACCTTCTCTGCGCCCGGGTGCGCGGCACTGTCCGG
CCCCACCACTTCGGGTTTGTGCCCAGCCTGGCGGCCTGAGCTCCGGGACTGGGGTGGGGTGCATCGACCC
AGACCCGGGGTCTCGGGCAGCTGGCCTGGCGTCCCTCCCTGTACCCCGGCCCGCCCCTCCTTAGTTTGAT
CCTTCCCTGGCTAGGGAGAGAAGCTAGCTTGTTTATTGGTTAGATAAGACTTCTTTTCTTTTGGAGAAAG
GACTGGCTTGGGATCAGTGTAGTTTGGGATTCTTGGCACAGGCAGTAGTAGCGTGAGAAGCCTTCTGATC
CGGTTTTGTTGGGTTCGTGGCTCTAGGAGGTGGACTGGGGAGCCGGGGGCGGCGGGTCTCGAGGTTTCTC
TTCTCTCTTTAAAAGTTTGAAGATCAAAGCCTCTAAGTTAGTGAACTGGTTTCTGCTTTGGGGAGGCAAA
GAAGACAAGAGGTGTAGACTGAGCCACGTTTTTGGTGGAGTCTTGAGTTTAGGCAACATCATCGGGGGTG
GGGGGTGCATGCCGAATCCGCGAGTCGCTGACCCCCTTCCCGCCGATGCTGGGCGGGCTTTTTTTTTTTT
TTCCCCAGGCGGGGATCTTCTGTAAGAAGTGGGACGAGGGAGCGCAGAAGGAGGGGGGGGGGGAATGGGA
ACCAGATGCCGGGGAAGGGCACTTTGAGAACTCGAGTTATCTGTGCAGAGCAGAGTGGGGAAGTTTACTG
AAATTGGTTTCACCTGCACGCAGCCGGTCGGCTGGCTTGCGTGTTCTGGTTGTCGTGGGAGTGGGTACGG
CTAGACTACCTACCCGGCGTGTCCCTGGCCCCCGTGAATGCGGGGAAGGTTGTGTCTTACACCTCCCGTG
TCACTGTTTCTGCCTCACCTTCCTCCTTCCACCCCCCAACACCACCCCCCCCCCCGCGGAAAAAGTGTGT
GTGGAGCTCAGATTTCGCCTTTGAAAAAGCTGCGTCGGATACTTGAGACGAGCACCTCGCGGATAGCTGG
GTTGCTTGATTTGAATTTGAGGAGTTGAAAAGCCTGTTTACTTTCTTGCTTTGATGTTGGGTAGATCTGG
TTTTGATTAGATCAATACCCTTTTCTCTCTCCCCCCTCCCCCCTCCTTTTCTTTCCAGAGAGGAGGCTCA
CATGAGCCCCTGCTGACTTAAAGCTGGGATCCACCGGTCGCCACCATGGTGAGCAAGGGCGAGGAGCTGT
TCACCGGGGTGGTGCCCATCCTGGTCGAGCTGGACGGCGACGTAAACGGCCACAAGTTCAGCGTGTCCGG
CGAGGGCGAGGGCGATGCCACCTACGGCAAGCTGACCCTGAAGTTCATCTGCACCACCGGCAAGCTGCCC
GTGCCCTGGCCCACCCTCGTGACCACCCTGACCTACGGCGTGCAGTGCTTCAGCCGCTACCCCGACCACA
TGAAGCAGCACGACTTCTTCAAGTCCGCCATGCCCGAAGGCTACGTCCAGGAGCGCACCATCTTCTTCAA
GGACGACGGCAACTACAAGACCCGCGCCGAGGTGAAGTTCGAGGGCGACACCCTGGTGAACCGCATCGAG
CTGAAGGGCATCGACTTCAAGGAGGACGGCAACATCCTGGGGCACAAGCTGGAGTACAACTACAACAGCC
ACAACGTCTATATCATGGCCGACAAGCAGAAGAACGGCATCAAGGTGAACTTCAAGATCCGCCACAACAT
CGAGGACGGCAGCGTGCAGCTCGCCGACCACTACCAGCAGAACACCCCCATCGGCGACGGCCCCGTGCTG
CTGCCCGACAACCACTACCTGAGCACCCAGTCCGCCCTGAGCAAAGACCCCAACGAGAAGCGCGATCACA
TGGTCCTGCTGGAGTTCGTGACCGCCGCCGGGATCACTCTCGGCATGGACGAGCTGTACAAGAAGCTTAG
CCATGGCTTCCCGCCGGAGGTGGAGGAGCAGGATGATGGCACGCTGCCCATGTCTTGTGCCCAGGAGAGC
GGGATGGACCGTCACCCTGCAGCCTGTGCTTCTGCTAGGATCAATGTGTAGGCGGCCGCGACTCTAGATC
ATAATCAGCCATACCACATTTGTAGAGGTTTTACTTGCTTTAAAAAACCTCCCACACCTCCCCCTGAACC
TGAAACATAAAATGAATGCAATTGTTGTTGTTAACTTGTTTATTGCAGCTTATAATGGTTACAAATAAAG
CAATAGCATCACAAATTTCACAAATAAAGCATTTTTTTCACTGCATTCTAGTTGTGGTTTGTCCAAACTC
ATCAATGTATCTTAAGGCGTAAATTGTAAGCGTTAATATTTTGTTAAAATTCGCGTTAAATTTTTGTTAA
ATCAGCTCATTTTTTAACCAATAGGCCGAAATCGGCAAAATCCCTTATAAATCAAAAGAATAGACCGAGA
TAGGGT
[37 nt withheld, positions 3437-3473]
AAAGAACGTGGACTCCAACGTCAAAGG
[49 nt withheld, positions 3501-3549]
T
[91 nt withheld, positions 3551-3641]
G
[124 nt withheld, positions 3643-3766]
CAGGTGGCACTTTTCGGGGAAATGTGCGCGGAACCCCTATTTGTTTATTTTTCTAAATACATTCAAATAT
GTATCCGCTCATGAGACAATAACCCTGATAAATGCTTCAATAATATTGAAAAAGGAAGAGTCCTGAGGCG
GAAAGAACCAGCTGTGGAATGTGTGTCAGTTAGGGTGTGGAAAGTCCCCAGGCTCCCCAGCAGGCAGAAG
TATGCAAAGCATGCATCTCAATTAGTCAGCAACCAGGTGTGGAAAGTCCCCAGGCTCCCCAGCAGGCAGA
AGTATGCAAAGCATGCATCTCAATTAGTCAGCAACCATAGTCCCGCCCCTAACTCCGCCCATCCCGCCCC
TAACTCCGCCCAGTTCCGCCCATTCTCCGCCCCATGGCTGACTAATTTTTTTTATTTATGCAGAGGCCGA
GGCCGCCTCGGCCTCTGAGCTATTCCAGAAGTAGTGAGGAGGCTTTTTTGGAGGCCTAGGCTTTTGCAAA
GATCGATCAAGAGACAGGATGAGGATCGTTTCGCATGATTGAACAAGATGGATTGCACGCAGGTTCTCCG
GCCGCTTGGGTGGAGAGGCTATTCGGCTATGACTGGGCACAACAGACAATCGGCTGCTCTGATGCCGCCG
TGTTCCGGCTGTCAGCGCAGGGGCGCCCGGTTCTTTTTGTCAAGACCGACCTGTCCGGTGCCCTGAATGA
ACTGCAAGACGAGGCAGCGCGGCTATCGTGGCTGGCCACGACGGGCGTTCCTTGCGCAGCTGTGCTCGAC
GTTGTCACTGAAGCGGGAAGGGACTGGCTGCTATTGGGCGAAGTGCCGGGGCAGGATCTCCTGTCATCTC
ACCTTGCTCCTGCCGAGAAAGTATCCATCATGGCTGATGCAATGCGGCGGCTGCATACGCTTGATCCGGC
TACCTGCCCATTCGACCACCAAGCGAAACATCGCATCGAGCGAGCACGTACTCGGATGGAAGCCGGTCTT
GTCGATCAGGATGATCTGGACGAAGAGCATCAGGGGCTCGCGCCAGCCGAACTGTTCGCCAGGCTCAAGG
CGAGCATGCCCGACGGCGAGGATCTCGTCGTGACCCATGGCGATGCCTGCTTGCCGAATATCATGGTGGA
AAATGGCCGCTTTTCTGGATTCATCGACTGTGGCCGGCTGGGTGTGGCGGACCGCTATCAGGACATAGCG
TTGGCTACCCGTGATATTGCTGAAGAGCTTGGCGGCGAATGGGCTGACCGCTTCCTCGTGCTTTACGGTA
TCGCCGCTCCCGATTCGCAGCGCATCGCCTTCTATCGCCTTCTTGACGAGTTCTTCTGAGCGGGACTCTG
GGGTTCGAAATGACCGACCAAGCGACGCCCAACCTGCCATCACGAGATTTCGATTCCACCGCCGCCTTCT
ATGAAAGGTTGGGCTTCGGAATCGTTTTCCGGGACGCCGGCTGGATGATCCTCCAGCGCGGGGATCTCAT
GCTGGAGTTCTTCGCCCACCCTAGGGGGAGGCTAACTGAAACACGGAAGGAGACAATACCGGAAGGAACC
CGCGCTATGACGGCAATAAAAAGACAGAATAAAACGCACGGTGTTGGGTCGTTTGTTCATAAACGCGGGG
TTCGGTCCCAGGGCTGGCACTCTGTCGATACCCCACCGAGACCCCATTGGGGCCAATACGCCCGCGTTTC
TTCCTTTTCCCCACCCCACCCCCCAAGTTCGGGTGAAGGCCCAGGGCTCGCAGCCAACGTCGGGGCGGCA
GGCCCTGCCATAGCCTCAGGTTACTCATATATACTTTAGATTGATTTAAAACTTCATTTTTAATTTAAAA
GGATCTAGGTGAAGATCCTTTTTGATAATCTCATGACCAAAATCCCTTAACGTGAGTTTTCGTTCCACTG
AGCGTCAGACCCCGTAGAAAAGATCAAAGGATCTTCTTGAGATCCTTTTTTTCTGCGCGTAATCTGCTGC
TTGCAAACAAAAAAACCACCGCTACCAGCGGTGGTTTGTTTGCCGGATCAAGAGCTACCAACTCTTTTTC
CGAAGGTAACTGGCTTCAGCAGAGCGCAGATACCAAATACTGTTCTTCTAGTGTAGCCGTAGTTAGGCCA
CCACTTCAAGAACTCTGTAGCACCGCCTACATACCTCGCTCTGCTAATCCTGTTACCAGTGGCTGCTGCC
AGTGGCGATAAGTCGTGTCTTACCGGGTTGGACTCAAGACGATAGTTACCGGATAAGGCGCAGCGGTCGG
GCTGAACGGGGGGTTCGTGCACACAGCCCAGCTTGGAGCGAACGACCTACACCGAACTGAGATACCTACA
GCGTGAGCTATGAGAAAGCGCCACGCTTCCCGAAGGGAGAAAGGCGGACAGGTATCCGGTAAGCGGCAGG
GTCGGAACAGGAGAGCGCACGAGGGAGCTTCCAGGGGGAAACGCCTGGTATCTTTATAGTCCTGTCGGGT
TTCGCCACCTCTGACTTGAGCGTCGATTTTTGTGATGCTCGTCAGGGGGGCGGAGCCTATGGAAAAACGC
CAGCAACGCGGCCTTTTTACGGTTCCTGGCCTTTTGCTGGCCTTTTGCTCACATGTTCTTTCCTGCGTTA
TCCCCTGATTCTGTGGATAACCGTATTACCGCCATGCATTAGTTATTACTAGCGCTACCGGACTCAGATC
TCGAGCTCAAGCTTCGAATTCTGCAGTCGACGGTACCGAGCTCTTACGCGTGCTAGCCCGGGCTCGAGAT
CTGGCCGGATGCCTCCCGTGGAGCGAGCCTTTAGCCTTGTTTTCTGGTATTCTAGGATTTCAGCCCAGGA
CAGAATTCCAGAAAAGGACCCCTCTCTGCTCTCTCTGCTTTATTAAACTTGCCTACACTTAAGCCAAGTG
GACTGTCTTATCCTCTGTAAGGTTTTACTTTAAAGGGGGGTTGGGGGGGGGCACTGAGTGAGCATGTGCA
GAAATCCATCCCCTTGCTTTCCAGTTTCTAGGCAACCATGCAGGATTACAACAAGTCACATGATAATGCT
GCTGCCAGGGAGAAGAGGAAAATGGCAAGCTGCTATCTTGAGAAAGGGGTTGCGAATGATCGACGGCCTT
TGGATGTTCCTCTAATAACATTAGCAACAAGTGAGTTAAAGACCCGGGCGCCAGAGAGGGCTTCCAGCCT
CTCAGGGCTCACCCAGCCTCTTTGGCTAGATGCAAAATGTTCCTGTATACATGAAGTTGGGTGAGATGCT
AGAGACAGTAGAGGGAGTTGTTGGCCTGAGGTGACCCTAACACCTGCTCTGGAAGCCCAGCTCCCAGAGG
GGCTGTTGTGGAGAAGATCCCAACCACAAGGGACTCCCCGGGCTGCACTTCCTCCACTGCCCCAGCCCTG
GGGTAATGAAGGAGCAGCCAAGCTCTCCGGTTTAAAGGCAGCCTGTGATGACTGTGGGTGGCTCAGGGGC
AGTGGGGGGTCAGTGGGGACAACTCAAGGGAGGAAACCACCCATGAAGACCCAGGTTCCAATTCCTTTCT
GAAAGCCTCCTCTTTTCTGAACCTTGTTTATTTTGATTTGGGATGGTTTGATGATTCTATGTCCCCTCCC
CGAGAGAGAGAGAGAGAGAGAGAGAGAGAGAGAGAGAGAGAGAGAGAGAGAAGAATCAGGGGTGGGGTGG
GGTACATATGTGTACACCCTTGGGTTTTTGCACTGTACTTGCTTCTATGGCAGTTCATGCCTCTCTCTAC
ACTTCTGTTTCTGTGACAATACCTCTGTGGCCCAAGGACCCTCAGGAAACAGTTTTGCTGGGGTTGATGG
AGGAGGTGGGCGGGTATGCCTTTGGTCTAGGATTCCATATACCATGTCAGAGCTGGAAGGCAGAGAGAAT
GGAGAGCCACCCAGTATCCTCACACCTGGTAGTTGTCTCAAGATACAGATGCATTATGGGAACACGCTTC
CTCTGGTCTTCCCCGGAAGGACCACATTTCACAGCCGGGACTGCTGGCTTTAGAGAGGTCAGCTCTGGTT
GCAAGGAAACCCAGGTACATTGACCATGGAGGAAGAGCAGGAGGATGAGACCCACCGGGCCTCCTTTCTA
GGCTGTGGAATTTGAGGCCTAAGGTGTGTGAGCTCTCTGGCCCTTTGCTGCAGCCCGGGTTCTTTCTCCA
GTAGAACATGGGGGACACTTTTCCCTCTTTGGACAGCCATGTTTCTTACCTGTTTCAAAGTCTCCAAAGC
GGAATGTTCGCCCTCCCTTCAGAACGCCAGGCCCTTGCTTCTCTCGGCTTTCCTCTCTTTGGATTACTTT
GCCCTGGGCTCCGCTGTTGATATTTTGTTGCTGCTGTTGTGTTACTGCTTTGTCTCTGAGAGATTGAGCC
TTAGGTAGCCCAGGCTGGCTTCCATTTTACTAAGTTGGTCTTGGAATTCTCATTCTATTGATTGGCTCTA
CCTTGGGGTGGCAGCCATGTGTCACCAACTCTGGCTTATGTGGTGCAGGGGTTGGGGCGGAACTGAGCGT
TTGTGAAGTAAGAACTCTATCAGGCTACCTACTCACTTCCATT
