>Addgene plasmid #21276 | Axin2-d2EGFP | addgene partial sequence | sequence record 27112 | 21276 with EGFP-N
TCGCCCTTGCTCACCATGGTGGCGACCGGTGGATCCCAGCTTTAAGTCAGCAGGGGCTCATGTGAGCCTC
CTCTCTGGAAAGAAAAGGAGGGGGGAGGGGGGAGAGAGAAAAGGGTATTGATCTAATCAAAACCAGATCT
ACCCAACATCAAAGCAAGAAAGTAAACAGGCTTTTCAACTCCTCAAATTCAAATCAAGCAACCCAGCTAT
CCGCGAGGTGCTCGTCTCAAGTATCCGACGCAGCTTTTTCAAAGGCGAAATCTGAGCTCCACACACACTT
TTTCCGCGGGGGGGGGGGG
